>Addgene plasmid #178202 | pRD424 | addgene full sequence | sequence record 380748 | Addgene NGS Result
CGCGCGTTTCGGTGATGACGGTGAAAACCTCTGACACATGCAGCTCCCGGAGACGGTCACAGCTTGTCTG
TAAGCGGATGCCGGGAGCAGACAAGCCCGTCAGGGCGCGTCAGCGGGTGTTGGCGGGTGTCGGGGCTGGC
TTAACTATGCGGCATCAGAGCAGATTGTACTGAGAGTGCACCATATGCGGTGTGAAATACCGCACAGATG
CGTAAGGAGAAAATACCGCATCAGGCGCCATTCGCCATTCAGGCTGCGCAACTGTTGGGAAGGGCGATCG
GTGCGGGCCTCTTCGCTATTACGCCAGCTGGCGAAAGGGGGATGTGCTGCAAGGCGATTAAGTTGGGTAA
CGCCAGGGTTTTCCCAGTCACGACGTTGTAAAACGACGGCCAGTGAATTCGAGCTCGGTACCCGGGGATC
TTCTGGCTAATTTTATGAAAAGATATTTATTGGCGGCACAAAATAAAGAACAATTTTGAATTCCTTACAT
TCCTGGCTATTGCACAACTGAATTTAAGGCTCTATTATTACCTCAACAAACCACCCCAATATAAGTTTGA
GATTACTACAATGTTTAATGAAAGAGAAGCTTTGCGCTTGCGGTTAGAACAATTAAATGAAGCTGAAGTG
AAAGTCATTCGTGAATATCAAATTGAACGTGATAAAATATACGCAAAATTAAGAGAGCTGGACAGAAATG
GAAGCCCTTCCGAAATCAAAAAGGATTTCCGTTCTGAAAAAAAACCTGACTCTCTGCCGGTTCTCGCTGA
GCTTGCGGCTCAGGAAATCAGAAGCTATCAGCCGCAATCACAGCAGCAGTCTGTTCAGCCTCAGCTTCAA
TCTATTTCCTCTCTTCCTGCCGGTATACCAGACGGAACAACACGAAGAAGAAGAGGAACGGCAAGACCGG
GATCAAAAGCAGCTAAGCTGCGTGAAGCTGCTATTAAAACATTAAAACGCCACAACGCGGCGATTAAGAG
CTCGGAGCTTCAAAAAGAGATTGAAAAAGAAAGCGGTCTTGAAATCCCTAATATGACAACGTTTATGCAA
AGCTTAATTAAAATGTACCCGGAAGTGAAAAAGCCATATCGCGGGCAGTACATTTTAGAGGGTGAAATCG
AATCTGCAGAATCAGCAAACGAATAAATATAAAGAAAAACTGCTTGCTCTAGAGTCGACCTGCAGGCATG
CAAGCTTGGCGTAATCATGGTCATAGCTGTTTCCTGTGTGAAATTGTTATCCGCTCACAATTCCACACAA
CATACGAGCCGGAAGCATAAAGTGTAAAGCCTGGGGTGCCTAATGAGTGAGCTAACTCACATTAATTGCG
TTGCGCTCACTGCCCGCTTTCCAGTCGGGAAACCTGTCGTGCCAGCTGCATTAATGAATCGGCCAACGCG
CGGGGAGAGGCGGTTTGCGTATTGGGCGCTCTTCCGCTTCCTCGCTCACTGACTCGCTGCGCTCGGTCGT
TCGGCTGCGGCGAGCGGTATCAGCTCACTCAAAGGCGGTAATACGGTTATCCACAGAATCAGGGGATAAC
GCAGGAAAGAACATGTGAGCAAAAGGCCAGCAAAAGGCCAGGAACCGTAAAAAGGCCGCGTTGCTGGCGT
TTTTCCATAGGCTCCGCCCCCCTGACGAGCATCACAAAAATCGACGCTCAAGTCAGAGGTGGCGAAACCC
GACAGGACTATAAAGATACCAGGCGTTTCCCCCTGGAAGCTCCCTCGTGCGCTCTCCTGTTCCGACCCTG
CCGCTTACCGGATACCTGTCCGCCTTTCTCCCTTCGGGAAGCGTGGCGCTTTCTCATAGCTCACGCTGTA
GGTATCTCAGTTCGGTGTAGGTCGTTCGCTCCAAGCTGGGCTGTGTGCACGAACCCCCCGTTCAGCCCGA
CCGCTGCGCCTTATCCGGTAACTATCGTCTTGAGTCCAACCCGGTAAGACACGACTTATCGCCACTGGCA
GCAGCCACTGGTAACAGGATTAGCAGAGCGAGGTATGTAGGCGGTGCTACAGAGTTCTTGAAGTGGTGGC
CTAACTACGGCTACACTAGAAGAACAGTATTTGGTATCTGCGCTCTGCTGAAGCCAGTTACCTTCGGAAA
AAGAGTTGGTAGCTCTTGATCCGGCAAACAAACCACCGCTGGTAGCGGTGGTTTTTTTGTTTGCAAGCAG
CAGATTACGCGCAGAAAAAAAGGATCTCAAGAAGATCCTTTGATCTTTTCTACGGGGTCTGACGCTCAGT
GGAACGAAAACTCACGTTAAGGGATTTTGGTCATGAGATTATCAAAAAGGATCTTCACCTAGATCCTTTT
AAATTAAAAATGAAGTTTTAAATCAATCTAAAGTATATATGAGTAAACTTGGTCTGACAGTTACCAATGC
TTAATCAGTGAGGCACCTATCTCAGCGATCTGTCTATTTCGTTCATCCATAGTTGCCTGACTCCCCGTCG
TGTAGATAACTACGATACGGGAGGGCTTACCATCTGGCCCCAGTGCTGCAATGATACCGCGAGACCCACG
CTCACCGGCTCCAGATTTATCAGCAATAAACCAGCCAGCCGGAAGGGCCGAGCGCAGAAGTGGTCCTGCA
ACTTTATCCGCCTCCATCCAGTCTATTAATTGTTGCCGGGAAGCTAGAGTAAGTAGTTCGCCAGTTAATA
GTTTGCGCAACGTTGTTGCCATTGCTACAGGCATCGTGGTGTCACGCTCGTCGTTTGGTATGGCTTCATT
CAGCTCCGGTTCCCAACGATCAAGGCGAGTTACATGATCCCCCATGTTGTGCAAAAAAGCGGTTAGCTCC
TTCGGTCCTCCGATCGTTGTCAGAAGTAAGTTGGCCGCAGTGTTATCACTCATGGTTATGGCAGCACTGC
ATAATTCTCTTACTGTCATGCCATCCGTAAGATGCTTTTCTGTGACTGGTGAGTACTCAACCAAGTCATT
CTGAGAATAGTGTATGCGGCGACCGAGTTGCTCTTGCCCGGCGTCAATACGGGATAATACCGCGCCACAT
AGCAGAACTTTAAAAGTGCTCATCATTGGAAAACGTTCTTCGGGGCGAAAACTCTCAAGGATCTTACCGC
TGTTGAGATCCAGTTCGATGTAACCCACTCGTGCACCCAACTGATCTTCAGCATCTTTTACTTTCACCAG
CGTTTCTGGGTGAGCAAAAACAGGAAGGCAAAATGCCGCAAAAAAGGGAATAAGGGCGACACGGAAATGT
TGAATACTCATACTCTTCCTTTTTCAATATTATTGAAGCATTTATCAGGGTTATTGTCTCATGAGCGGAT
ACATATTTGAATGTATTTAGAAAAATAAACAAATAGGGGTTCCGCGCACATTTCCCCGAAAAGTGCCACC
TGACGTCTAAGAAACCATTATTATCATGACATTAACCTATAAAAATAGGCGTATCACGAGGCCCTTTCGT
CT
Features (pLannotate 1.2.2; 12 found; start..end, strand, type, name):
    136..235     +  misc_feature   bom (fragment): basis of mobility region from pBR322
    241..398     -  CDS            lacZα (fragment): LacZα fragment of β-galactosidase; lacZ fragment
    571..1143    +  CDS            rok: ROK_BACSU - Also known as ykuW. Experimental evidence at protein level: Swiss-Prot protein existence level 1. Repressor of comK, the master regulator of competence development (PubMed:11849533). Overexpression seems to be lethal (PubMed:11849533). Represses at least 20 genes that specify membrane- localized and secreted proteins, including some that encode products with antibiotic activity (PubMed:15743949). Binds to many AT-rich sites in the chromosome, many of which are known or thought to derive from horizontal gene transfer; helps keep mobile element ICEBs1 quiescent in the genome (PubMed:
   1167..1197    +  misc_feature   MCS (fragment): pUC18/19 multiple cloning site
   1234..1250    -  protein_bind   lac operator: The lac repressor binds to the lac operator to inhibit transcription in E. coli. This inhibition can be relieved by adding lactose or isopropyl-β-D-thiogalactopyranoside (IPTG). lac repressor encoded by lacI
   1258..1288    -  promoter       lac promoter: promoter for the E. coli lac operon
   1303..1324    -  protein_bind   CAP binding site: CAP binding activates transcription in the presence of cAMP. E. coli catabolite activator protein
   1337..1429    -  CDS            lacI (fragment): lac repressor; lacI; The lac repressor binds to the lac operator to inhibit transcription in E. coli. This inhibition can be relieved by adding lactose or isopropyl-β-D-thiogalactopyranoside (IPTG).
   1612..2200    -  rep_origin     ori: high-copy-number ColE1/pMB1/pBR322/pUC origin of replication
   2371..3231    -  CDS            AmpR: β-lactamase; bla; confers resistance to ampicillin, carbenicillin, and related antibiotics
   3232..3336    -  promoter       AmpR promoter: bla
   3431..34      +  CDS            rop (fragment) (across the origin): Rop protein, which maintains plasmids at low copy number; rop
