>Addgene plasmid #178202 | pRD424 Sequencing Result | analyzer sequence | sequence record 355063
GATACCTACAGCGTGAGCTATGAGAAAGCGCCACGCTTCCCGAAGGGAGAAAGGCGGACAGGTATCCGGT
AAGCGGCAGGGTCGGAACAGGAGAGCGCACGAGGGAGCTTCCAGGGGGAAACGCCTGGTATCTTTATAGT
CCTGTCGGGTTTCGCCACCTCTGACTTGAGCGTCGATTTTTGTGATGCTCGTCAGGGGGGCGGAGCCTAT
GGAAAAACGCCAGCAACGCGGCCTTTTTACGGTTCCTGGCCTTTTGCTGGCCTTTTGCTCACATGTTCTT
TCCTGCGTTATCCCCTGATTCTGTGGATAACCGTATTACCGCCTTTGAGTGAGCTGATACCGCTCGCCGC
AGCCGAACGACCGAGCGCAGCGAGTCAGTGAGCGAGGAAGCGGAAGAGCGCCCAATACGCAAACCGCCTC
TCCCCGCGCGTTGGCCGATTCATTAATGCAGCTGGCACGACAGGTTTCCCGACTGGAAAGCGGGCAGTGA
GCGCAACGCAATTAATGTGAGTTAGCTCACTCATTAGGCACCCCAGGCTTTACACTTTATGCTTCCGGCT
CGTATGTTGTGTGGAATTGTGAGCGGATAACAATTTCACACAGGAAACAGCTATGACCATGATTACGCCA
AGCTTGCATGCCTGCAGGTCGACTCTAGAGCAAGCAGTTTTTCTTTATATTTATTCGTTTGCTGATTCTG
CAGATTCGATTTCACCCTCTAAAATGTACTGCCCGCGATATGGCTTTTTCACTTCCGGGTACATTTTAAT
TAAGCTTTGCATAAACGTTGTCATATTAGGGATTTCAAGACCGCTTTCTTTTTCAATCTCTTTTTGAAGC
TCCGAGCTCTTAATCGCCGCGTTGTGGCGTTTTAATGTTTTAATAGCAGCTTCACGCAGCTGGTAATGAC
TCCAACTTATTGATAGTGTTTTATGTTCAGATAATGCCCGATGACTTTGTCATGCAGCTCCACCGATTTT
GAGAACGACAGCGACTTCCGTCCCAGCCGTGCCAGGTGCTGCCTCAGATTCAGGTTATGCCGCTCAATTC
GCTGCGTATATCGCTTGCTGATTACGTGCAGCTTTCCCTTCAGGCGGGATTCATACAGCGGCCAGCCATC
CGTCATCCATATCACCACGTCAAAGGGTGACAGCAGGCTCATAAGACGCCCCAGCGTCGCCATAGTGCGT
TCACCGAATACGTGCGCAACAACCGTCTTCCGGAGACTGTCATACGCGTAAAACAGCCAGCGCTGGCGCG
ATTTAGCCCCGACATAGCCCCACTGTTCGTCCATTTCCGCGCAGACGATGACGTCACTGCCCGGCTGTAT
GCGCGAGGTTACCGACTGCGGCCTGAGTTTTTTAAGTGACGTAAAATCGTGTTGAGGCCAACGCCCATAA
TGCGGGCTGTTGCCCGGCATCCAACGCCATTCATGGCCATATCAATGATTTTCTGGTGCGTACCGGGTTG
AGAAGCGGTGTAAGTGAACTGCAGTTGCCATGTTTTACGGCAGTGAGAGCAGAGATAGCGCTGATGTCCG
GCGGTGCTTTTGCCGTTACGCACCACCCCGTCAGTAGCTGAACAGGAGGGACAGCTGATAGAAACAGAAG
CCACTGGAGCACCTCAAAAACACCATCATACACTAAATCAGTAAGTTGGCAGCATCACCCACGCAGCTTA
GCTGCTTTTGATCCCGGTCTTGCCGTTCCTCTTCTTCTTCGTGTTGTTCCGTCTGGTATACCGGCAGGAA
GAGAGGAAATAGATTGAAGCTGAGGCTGAACAGACTGCTGCTGTGATTGCGGCTGATAGCTTCTGATTTC
CTGAGCCGCAAGCTCAGCGAGAACCGGCAGAGAGTCAGGTTTTTTTTCAGAACGGAAATCCTTTTTGATT
TCGGAAGGGCTTCCATTTCTGTCCAGCTCTCTTAATTTTGCGTATATTTTATCACGTTCAATTTGATATT
CACGAATGACTTTCACTTCAGCTTCATTTAATTGTTCTAACCGCAAGCGCAAAGCTTCTCTTTCATTAAA
CATTGTAGTAATCTCAAACTTATATTGGGGTGGTTTGTTGAGGTAATAATAGAGCCTTAAATTCAGTTGT
GCAATAGCCAGGAATGTAAGGAATTCAAAATTGTTCTTTATTTTGTGCCGCCAATAAATATCTTTTCATA
AAATTAGCCAGAAGATCCCCGGGTACCGAGCTCGAATTCACTGGCCGTCGTTTTACAACGTCGTGACTGG
GAAAACCCTGGCGTTACCCAACTTAATCGCCTTGCAGCACATCCCCCTTTCGCCAGCTGGCGTAATAGCG
AAGAGGCCCGCACCGATCGCCCTTCCCAACAGTTGCGCAGCCTGAATGGCGAATGGCGCCTGATGCGGTA
TTTTCTCCTTACGCATCTGTGCGGTATTTCACACCGCATATGGTGCACTCTCAGTACAATCTGCTCTGAT
GCCGCATAGTTAAGCCAGCCCCGACACCCGCCAACACCCGCTGACGCGCCCTGACGGGCTTGTCTGCTCC
CGGCATCCGCTTACAGACAAGCTGTGACCGTCTCCGGGAGCTGCATGTGTCAGAGGTTTTCACCGTCATC
ACCGAAACGCGCGAGACGAAAGGGCCTCGTGATACGCCTATTTTTATAGGTTAATGTCATGATAATAATG
GTTTCTTAGACGTCAGGTGGCACTTTTCGGGGAAATGTGCGCGGAACCCCTATTTGTTTATTTTTCTAAA
TACATTCAAATATGTATCCGCTCATGAGACAATAACCCTGATAAATGCTTCAATAATATTGAAAAAGGAA
GAGTATGAGTATTCAACATTTCCGTGTCGCCCTTATTCCCTTTTTTGCGGCATTTTGCCTTCCTGTTTTT
GCTCACCCAGAAACGCTGGTGAAAGTAAAAGATGCTGAAGATCAGTTGGGTGCACGAGTGGGTTACATCG
AACTGGATCTCAACAGCGGTAAGATCCTTGAGAGTTTTCGCCCCGAAGAACGTTTTCCAATGATGAGCAC
TTTTAAAGTTCTGCTATGTGGCGCGGTATTATCCCGTATTGACGCCGGGCAAGAGCAACTCGGTCGCCGC
ATACACTATTCTCAGAATGACTTGGTTGAGTACTCACCAGTCACAGAAAAGCATCTTACGGATGGCATGA
CAGTAAGAGAATTATGCAGTGCTGCCATAACCATGAGTGATAACACTGCGGCCAACTTACTTCTGACAAC
GATCGGAGGACCGAAGGAGCTAACCGCTTTTTTGCACAACATGGGGGATCATGTAACTCGCCTTGATCGT
TGGGAACCGGAGCTGAATGAAGCCATACCAAACGACGAGCGTGACACCACGATGCCTGTAGCAATGGCAA
CAACGTTGCGCAAACTATTAACTGGCGAACTACTTACTCTAGCTTCCCGGCAACAATTAATAGACTGGAT
GGAGGCGGATAAAGTTGCAGGACCACTTCTGCGCTCGGCCCTTCCGGCTGGCTGGTTTATTGCTGATAAA
TCTGGAGCCGGTGAGCGTGGGTCTCGCGGTATCATTGCAGCACTGGGGCCAGATGGTAAGCCCTCCCGTA
TCGTAGTTATCTACACGACGGGGAGTCAGGCAACTATGGATGAACGAAATAGACAGATCGCTGAGATAGG
TGCCTCACTGATTAAGCATTGGTAACTGTCAGACCAAGTTTACTCATATATACTTTAGATTGATTTAAAA
CTTCATTTTTAATTTAAAAGGATCTAGGTGAAGATCCTTTTTGATAATCTCATGACCAAAATCCCTTAAC
GTGAGTTTTCGTTCCACTGAGCGTCAGACCCCGTAGAAAAGATCAAAGGATCTTCTTGAGATCCTTTTTT
TCTGCGCGTAATCTGCTGCTTGCAAACAAAAAAACCACCGCTACCAGCGGTGGTTTGTTTGCCGGATCAA
GAGCTACCAACTCTTTTTCCGAAGGTAACTGGCTTCAGCAGAGCGCAGATACCAAATACTGTTCTTCTAG
TGTAGCCGTAGTTAGGCCACCACTTCAAGAACTCTGTAGCACCGCCTACATACCTCGCTCTGCTAATCCT
GTTACCAGTGGCTGCTGCCAGTGGCGATAAGTCGTGTCTTACCGGGTTGGACTCAAGACGATAGTTACCG
GATAAGGCGCAGCGGTCGGGCTGAACGGGGGGTTCGTGCACACAGCCCAGCTTGGAGCGAACGACCTACA
CCGAACTGA
Features (pLannotate 1.2.2; 15 found; start..end, strand, type, name):
    398..490     +  CDS            lacI (fragment): lac repressor; lacI; The lac repressor binds to the lac operator to inhibit transcription in E. coli. This inhibition can be relieved by adding lactose or isopropyl-β-D-thiogalactopyranoside (IPTG).
    503..524     +  protein_bind   CAP binding site: CAP binding activates transcription in the presence of cAMP. E. coli catabolite activator protein
    539..569     +  promoter       lac promoter: promoter for the E. coli lac operon
    577..593     +  protein_bind   lac operator: The lac repressor binds to the lac operator to inhibit transcription in E. coli. This inhibition can be relieved by adding lactose or isopropyl-β-D-thiogalactopyranoside (IPTG). lac repressor encoded by lacI
    630..660     -  misc_feature   MCS (fragment): pUC18/19 multiple cloning site
    684..893     -  CDS            rok (fragment): ROK_BACSU - Also known as ykuW. Experimental evidence at protein level: Swiss-Prot protein existence level 1. Repressor of comK, the master regulator of competence development (PubMed:11849533). Overexpression seems to be lethal (PubMed:11849533). Represses at least 20 genes that specify membrane- localized and secreted proteins, including some that encode products with antibiotic activity (PubMed:15743949). Binds to many AT-rich sites in the chromosome, many of which are known or thought to derive from horizontal gene transfer; helps keep mobile element ICEBs1 quiescent in the genome (PubMed:
    902..1669    -  mobile_element IS1: prokaryotic transposable element IS1
   1671..2033    -  CDS            rok (fragment): ROK_BACSU - Also known as ykuW. Experimental evidence at protein level: Swiss-Prot protein existence level 1. Repressor of comK, the master regulator of competence development (PubMed:11849533). Overexpression seems to be lethal (PubMed:11849533). Represses at least 20 genes that specify membrane- localized and secreted proteins, including some that encode products with antibiotic activity (PubMed:15743949). Binds to many AT-rich sites in the chromosome, many of which are known or thought to derive from horizontal gene transfer; helps keep mobile element ICEBs1 quiescent in the genome (PubMed:
   2184..2209    -  misc_feature   MCS (fragment): pUC18/19 multiple cloning site
   2206..2363    +  CDS            lacZα (fragment): LacZα fragment of β-galactosidase; lacZ fragment
   2369..2468    -  misc_feature   bom (fragment): basis of mobility region from pBR322
   2570..2605    -  CDS            rop (fragment): Rop protein, which maintains plasmids at low copy number; rop
   2700..2804    +  promoter       AmpR promoter: bla
   2805..3665    +  CDS            AmpR: β-lactamase; bla; confers resistance to ampicillin, carbenicillin, and related antibiotics
   3836..215     +  rep_origin     ori (across the origin): high-copy-number ColE1/pMB1/pBR322/pUC origin of replication
