[The description below was written by a language model from this plasmid's Addgene catalogue record and pLannotate feature annotations shown in this document.]
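Description:
pRD424 is a high-copy bacterial expression plasmid built on the pUC19 backbone, carrying the Bacillus subtilis rok coding region under control of the Escherichia coli hns promoter. It replicates in E. coli through the pUC-type ColE1/pMB1 origin and is selected with ampicillin via the bla (β-lactamase) gene and its native promoter. The insert was assembled by Gibson cloning into the pUC19 polylinker region, so only fragments of the multiple cloning site and lacZα remain. The residual lac promoter, operator and CAP site lie downstream of rok and point against it, so they are not positioned to drive the gene. The hns promoter itself is not annotated in the feature tables, but an unannotated stretch immediately upstream of the rok open reading frame is consistent with its recorded presence.

Rok is a nucleoid-associated repressor that binds AT-rich, often horizontally acquired DNA, represses comK and numerous other genes, and is regarded as a functional analogue of H-NS. Placing rok behind the promoter that normally drives hns gives H-NS-like expression of the Bacillus protein in E. coli, an arrangement suited to testing whether Rok can substitute for H-NS in vivo, although the record states only that the purpose is Rok expression from this promoter.

The two sequence records differ. The 3,432 nt full sequence shows an intact rok reading frame. The 4,209 nt sequencing result shows rok split into two fragments by an IS1 insertion element. Such disruption is consistent with the annotated note that Rok overexpression appears to be lethal, so the integrity of the insert is worth confirming in any given preparation.
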