Addgene plasmid #178202: pRD424
Purpose: Expression of Rok from the hns promoter
Depositing lab: Remus Dame. Depositing organization: Leiden University. Publication: The B. subtilis Rok protein is an atypical H-NS-like protein irresponsive to physico-chemical cues. Erkelens AM, Qin L, van Erp B, Miguel-Arribas A, Abia D, Keek HGJ, Markus D, Cajili MKM, Schwab S, Meijer WJJ, Dame RT. Nucleic Acids Res. 2022 Nov 21. pii: 6835367. doi: 10.1093/nar/gkac1064. PubMed 36408910.
Backbone
  Vector backbone: pUC19
  Vector type: Bacterial Expression
Growth in bacteria
  Bacterial resistance: Ampicillin, 100 μg/mL
  Growth temperature: 37°C
  Growth strain: DH5alpha
  Copy number: High Copy
Gene/Insert
  Gene/Insert name: phns + rok
  Species: Escherichia coli (promoter) + Bacillus subtilis (coding region)
  Promoter: hns promoter
  Cloning method: Gibson Cloning
Terms and licenses: Academic/Nonprofit Terms; Industry Terms: Not Available to Industry
How to cite: pRD424 was a gift from Remus Dame (Addgene plasmid # 178202 ; http://n2t.net/addgene:178202 ; RRID:Addgene_178202)
